Addgene plasmid #118698: LentiV_Neo_ZFP64_Delta_TAD
Purpose: Express ZFP64 without transcription activation domain(TAD)
Depositing lab: Christopher Vakoc. Depositing organization: Cold Spring Harbor Laboratory. Publication: A Transcription Factor Addiction in Leukemia Imposed by the MLL Promoter Sequence. Lu B, Klingbeil O, Tarumoto Y, Somerville TDD, Huang YH, Wei Y, Wai DC, Low JKK, Milazzo JP, Wu XS, Cao Z, Yan X, Demerdash OE, Huang G, Mackay JP, Kinney JB, Shi J, Vakoc CR. Cancer Cell. 2018 Dec 10;34(6):970-981.e8. doi: 10.1016/j.ccell.2018.10.015. Epub 2018 Nov 29. PubMed 30503706.
Backbone
  Vector backbone: LentiV_neo
  Backbone size w/o insert (bp): 7210
  Total vector size (bp): 9226
  Vector type: Lentiviral
  Selectable markers: Neomycin (select with G418)
Growth in bacteria
  Bacterial resistance: Ampicillin, 100 μg/mL
  Growth temperature: 37°C
  Growth strain: NEB Stable
  Copy number: High Copy
Gene/Insert
  Gene/Insert name: ZFP64_Delta_TAD
  Species: H. sapiens (human)
  Insert size (bp): 1356
  Mutation: Delete amino acid from 453 to 681
  GenBank ID: NM_018197.2
  Entrez Gene: ZFP64 (a.k.a. MGC940, ZNF338)
  Tag / fusion protein: 3XFLAG was fused to the N terminal of ZFP64 cDNA
Terms and licenses: Academic/Nonprofit Terms; Industry Terms: Not Available to Industry
How to cite: LentiV_Neo_ZFP64_Delta_TAD was a gift from Christopher Vakoc (Addgene plasmid # 118698 ; http://n2t.net/addgene:118698 ; RRID:Addgene_118698)
