[The description below was written by a language model from this plasmid's Addgene catalogue record and pLannotate feature annotations shown in this document.]
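Description:
LentiV_Neo_ZFP64_Delta_TAD is a third-generation-style, self-inactivating HIV-1 lentiviral transfer plasmid built on the LentiV_neo backbone for stable expression of a truncated human ZFP64 in mammalian cells. In bacteria it is maintained by a high-copy ColE1/pUC origin with ampicillin resistance. An f1 origin and leftover lac, T3 and T7 cloning-vector elements are also present. The viral genome is transcribed from an RSV promoter fused to a truncated 5' LTR and carries the Ψ packaging signal with a partial gag sequence, the RRE for Rev-dependent nuclear export, the cPPT/CTS, a WPRE to enhance transcript expression, and a ΔU3 3' LTR followed by an SV40 poly(A) signal and SV40 origin.

The payload is driven by the EF-1α core promoter and encodes an N-terminal 3xFLAG tag fused to ZFP64 cDNA lacking amino acids 453 to 681, the region the depositor designates as the transcription activation domain. The neomycin phosphotransferase gene lies directly downstream on the same strand with no separate promoter annotated, suggesting co-expression from the same transcript. The linking element between the two coding regions is not identified in the annotation, which shows only a short PuroR remnant at the junction. Transduced cells are selected with G418. The construct serves to express a TAD-deleted ZFP64, for example for comparison with full-length protein in functional studies, and the associated publication concerns transcription factor dependency in MLL-related leukemia. Both the depositor and the sequencing-derived records are 8,608 nt and carry identical features, differing only in their start coordinate. This is shorter than the 9,226 bp total listed in the catalogue.
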