Features (pLannotate 1.2.2; 28 found; start..end, strand, type, name):
      5..231     +  promoter       RSV promoter: Rous sarcoma virus enhancer/promoter
    232..412     +  LTR            5' LTR (truncated): truncated 5' long terminal repeat (LTR) from HIV-1
    459..584     +  misc_feature   HIV-1 Ψ: packaging signal of human immunodeficiency virus type 1
    568..931     +  CDS            HIV-1 gag (fragment): gag protein from human immunodeficiency virus 1; gag
   1077..1310    +  misc_feature   RRE: The Rev response element (RRE) of HIV-1 allows for Rev-dependent mRNA export from the nucleus to the cytoplasm.
   1687..1713    +  CDS            Rev (fragment): human immunodeficiency virus 1 (HIV-1) Rev protein; rev; enhances nuclear export of unspliced and incompletely spliced viral mRNAs
   1723..1840    +  misc_feature   cPPT/CTS: central polypurine tract and central termination sequence of HIV-1
   1909..2120    +  promoter       EF-1α core promoter: core promoter for human elongation factor EF-1α
   2152..2214    +  CDS            3xFLAG: three tandem FLAG® epitope tags, followed by an enterokinase cleavage site
   2545..3570    +  CDS            ZFP64 (fragment): ZF64B_HUMAN - Also known as ZNF338 Experimental evidence at protein level: Swiss-Prot protein existence level 1. May be involved in transcriptional regulation. From Homo sapiens (Human).
   3637..3655    +  CDS            PuroR (fragment): puromycin N-acetyltransferase; pac from Streptomyces; confers resistance to puromycin
   3655..4446    +  CDS            neo: KKA2_KLEPN - Also known as kan, nptII. Experimental evidence at protein level: Swiss-Prot protein existence level 1. Resistance to kanamycin, neomycin, paromomycin, ribostamycin, butirosin and gentamicin B. From Klebsiella pneumoniae.
   4465..5053    +  misc_feature   WPRE: woodchuck hepatitis virus posttranscriptional regulatory element
   5104..5123    +  misc_feature   cPPT/CTS (fragment): central polypurine tract and central termination sequence of HIV-1
   5125..5358    +  LTR            3' LTR (ΔU3): self-inactivating 3' long terminal repeat (LTR) from HIV-1
   5436..5557    +  polyA_signal   SV40 poly(A) signal: SV40 polyadenylation signal
   5597..5732    +  rep_origin     SV40 ori: SV40 origin of replication
   5753..5771    -  promoter       T7 promoter: promoter for bacteriophage T7 RNA polymerase
   5779..5934    +  CDS            lacZα (fragment): LacZα fragment of β-galactosidase; lacZ fragment
   5939..6367    +  rep_origin     f1 ori (sequence partly withheld): f1 bacteriophage origin of replication; arrow indicates direction of (+) strand synthesis
   6420..6524    +  promoter       AmpR promoter: bla
   6525..7385    +  CDS            AmpR: β-lactamase; bla; confers resistance to ampicillin, carbenicillin, and related antibiotics
   7556..8144    +  rep_origin     ori: high-copy-number ColE1/pMB1/pBR322/pUC origin of replication
   8327..8419    +  CDS            lacI (fragment): lac repressor; lacI; The lac repressor binds to the lac operator to inhibit transcription in E. coli. This inhibition can be relieved by adding lactose or isopropyl-β-D-thiogalactopyranoside (IPTG).
   8432..8453    +  protein_bind   CAP binding site: CAP binding activates transcription in the presence of cAMP. E. coli catabolite activator protein
   8468..8498    +  promoter       lac promoter: promoter for the E. coli lac operon
   8506..8522    +  protein_bind   lac operator: The lac repressor binds to the lac operator to inhibit transcription in E. coli. This inhibition can be relieved by adding lactose or isopropyl-β-D-thiogalactopyranoside (IPTG). lac repressor encoded by lacI
   8567..8585    +  promoter       T3 promoter: promoter for bacteriophage T3 RNA polymerase
>Addgene plasmid #118698 | LentiV_Neo_ZFP64_Delta_TAD | depositor full sequence | sequence record 224178 | LentiV_Neo_ZFP64_Delta_TAD sequence 8608 bps
TTAATGTAGTCTTATGCAATACTCTTGTAGTCTTGCAACATGGTAACGATGAGTTAGCAACATGCCTTAC
AAGGAGAGAAAAAGCACCGTGCATGCCGATTGGTGGAAGTAAGGTGGTACGATCGTGCCTTATTAGGAAG
GCAACAGACGGGTCTGACATGGATTGGACGAACCACTGAATTGCCGCATTGCAGAGATATTGTATTTAAG
TGCCTAGCTCGATACATAAACGGGTCTCTCTGGTTAGACCAGATCTGAGCCTGGGAGCTCTCTGGCTAAC
TAGGGAACCCACTGCTTAAGCCTCAATAAAGCTTGCCTTGAGTGCTTCAAGTAGTGTGTGCCCGTCTGTT
GTGTGACTCTGGTAACTAGAGATCCCTCAGACCCTTTTAGTCAGTGTGGAAAATCTCTAGCAGTGGCGCC
CGAACAGGGACTTGAAAGCGAAAGGGAAACCAGAGGAGCTCTCTCGACGCAGGACTCGGCTTGCTGAAGC
GCGCACGGCAAGAGGCGAGGGGCGGCGACTGGTGAGTACGCCAAAAATTTTGACTAGCGGAGGCTAGAAG
GAGAGAGATGGGTGCGAGAGCGTCAGTATTAAGCGGGGGAGAATTAGATCGCGATGGGAAAAAATTCGGT
TAAGGCCAGGGGGAAAGAAAAAATATAAATTAAAACATATAGTATGGGCAAGCAGGGAGCTAGAACGATT
CGCAGTTAATCCTGGCCTGTTAGAAACATCAGAAGGCTGTAGACAAATACTGGGACAGCTACAACCATCC
CTTCAGACAGGATCAGAAGAACTTAGATCATTATATAATACAGTAGCAACCCTCTATTGTGTGCATCAAA
GGATAGAGATAAAAGACACCAAGGAAGCTTTAGACAAGATAGAGGAAGAGCAAAACAAAAGTAAGACCAC
CGCACAGCAAGCGGCCGCTGATCTTCAGACCTGGAGGAGGAGATATGAGGGACAATTGGAGAAGTGAATT
ATATAAATATAAAGTAGTAAAAATTGAACCATTAGGAGTAGCACCCACCAAGGCAAAGAGAAGAGTGGTG
CAGAGAGAAAAAAGAGCAGTGGGAATAGGAGCTTTGTTCCTTGGGTTCTTGGGAGCAGCAGGAAGCACTA
TGGGCGCAGCGTCAATGACGCTGACGGTACAGGCCAGACAATTATTGTCTGGTATAGTGCAGCAGCAGAA
CAATTTGCTGAGGGCTATTGAGGCGCAACAGCATCTGTTGCAACTCACAGTCTGGGGCATCAAGCAGCTC
CAGGCAAGAATCCTGGCTGTGGAAAGATACCTAAAGGATCAACAGCTCCTGGGGATTTGGGGTTGCTCTG
GAAAACTCATTTGCACCACTGCTGTGCCTTGGAATGCTAGTTGGAGTAATAAATCTCTGGAACAGATTTG
GAATCACACGACCTGGATGGAGTGGGACAGAGAAATTAACAATTACACAAGCTTAATACACTCCTTAATT
GAAGAATCGCAAAACCAGCAAGAAAAGAATGAACAAGAATTATTGGAATTAGATAAATGGGCAAGTTTGT
GGAATTGGTTTAACATAACAAATTGGCTGTGGTATATAAAATTATTCATAATGATAGTAGGAGGCTTGGT
AGGTTTAAGAATAGTTTTTGCTGTACTTTCTATAGTGAATAGAGTTAGGCAGGGATATTCACCATTATCG
TTTCAGACCCACCTCCCAACCCCGAGGGGACCCAGACCACAATTTTAAAAGAAAAGGGGGGATTGGGGGG
TACAGTGCAGGGGAAAGAATAGTAGACATAATAGCAACAGACATACAAACTAAAGAATTACAAAAACAAA
TTACAAAAATTCAAAATTTTCGGGTTTATTACAGGGACAGCAGAGATCCACTTTGGCGCCGGCTCGAGTG
GCTCCGGTGCCCGTCAGTGGGCAGAGCGCACATCGCCCACAGTCCCCGAGAAGTTGGGGGGAGGGGTCGG
CAATTGAACCGGTGCCTAGAGAAGGTGGCGCGGGGTAAACTGGGAAAGTGATGTCGTGTACTGGCTCCGC
CTTTTTCCCGAGGGTGGGGGAGAACCGTATATAAGTGCAGTAGTCGCCGTGAACGTTCTTTTTCGCAACG
GGTTTGCCGCCAGAACACAGGTGTCGTGACGCGGGATCCGCCACCATGGATTACAAAGACCATGACGGTG
ATTATAAAGATCATGATATCGATTACAAGGATGACGATGACAAGATGAACGCGAGCAGCGAGGGCGAGAG
CTTCGCGGGCTCGGTGCAAATTCCAGGTGGCACAACGGTGCTGGTGGAGCTGACTCCCGACATCCATATC
TGCGGCATCTGCAAGCAGCAGTTTAACAACCTGGATGCCTTTGTAGCTCACAAGCAAAGTGGCTGCCAGC
TGACAGGCACATCCGCAGCAGCCCCCAGCACGGTCCAGTTTGTATCGGAGGAAACAGTGCCTGCCACCCA
GACTCAGACCACCACCAGAACCATCACCTCGGAGACCCAGACAATCACAGTTTCAGCTCCAGAATTTGTT
TTTGAACATGGCTATCAAACTTACCTGCCCACGGAAAGTAATGAAAACCAGACAGCCACTGTCATCTCTC
TCCCTGCCAAGTCACGCACCAAAAAGCCCACAACACCACCTGCTCAGAAAAGGCTTAACTGTTGCTATCC
AGGTTGCCAATTCAAGACTGCTTATGGCATGAAGGACATGGAGCGGCATTTAAAAATTCACACGGGAGAC
AAACCCCATAAGTGTGAAGTCTGTGGCAAGTGCTTTAGCCGGAAAGACAAGCTGAAAACTCACATGCGGT
GCCACACGGGCGTGAAGCCCTACAAGTGTAAGACGTGTGACTACGCCGCTGCCGACAGCAGCAGCCTCAA
CAAGCACCTGAGGATCCACTCGGACGAGCGGCCCTTCAAATGCCAGATCTGCCCCTACGCCAGCCGCAAC
TCCAGCCAGCTCACTGTCCACCTGCGATCCCACACGGGGGACGCCCCCTTCCAGTGCTGGCTCTGTAGCG
CCAAGTTCAAAATCAGCTCGGACTTGAAAAGGCACATGCGGGTGCACTCGGGGGAGAAGCCTTTCAAGTG
CGAGTTCTGCAATGTCCGCTGCACCATGAAGGGGAACCTCAAGTCGCACATCCGTATCAAGCACAGCGGG
AATAACTTCAAGTGTCCTCATTGCGACTTCCTGGGTGACAGCAAAGCCACCCTCCGGAAGCACAGCCGCG
TGCACCAGTCGGAGCATCCTGAGAAGTGCTCGGAATGCAGCTACTCCTGCTCCAGCAAGGCCGCCCTGCG
CATCCACGAGCGTATCCACTGCACCGACCGCCCTTTCAAGTGCAACTACTGCAGCTTCGACACCAAACAG
CCCAGCAACCTGAGCAAGCACATGAAGAAGTTCCATGGGGACATGGTTAAGACTGAGGCTCTAGAGAGGA
AGGACACCGGCAGGCAGAGCAGCCGGCAGGTGGCCAAGCTGGATGCCAAGAAGAGTTTCCACTGCGATAT
ATGCGATGCCTCCTTCATGCGGGAGGACTCGCTCCGCAGCCACAAGAGACAGCACAGTGAGTACAGTGAG
GGCAGCGGCGCCACCAACTTCAGCCTGCTGAAGCAGGCCGGCGACGTGGAGGAGAACCCCGGCCCCATGA
CCGAGTACAAGCCCATGATTGAACAAGATGGATTGCACGCAGGTTCTCCGGCCGCTTGGGTGGAGAGGCT
ATTCGGCTATGACTGGGCACAACAGACAATCGGCTGCTCTGATGCCGCCGTGTTCCGGCTGTCAGCGCAG
GGGCGCCCGGTTCTTTTTGTCAAGACCGACCTGTCCGGTGCCCTGAATGAACTGCAGGACGAGGCAGCGC
GGCTATCGTGGCTGGCCACGACGGGCGTTCCTTGCGCAGCTGTGCTCGACGTTGTCACTGAAGCGGGAAG
GGACTGGCTGCTATTGGGCGAAGTGCCGGGGCAGGATCTCCTGTCATCTCACCTTGCTCCTGCCGAGAAA
GTATCCATCATGGCTGATGCAATGCGGCGGCTGCATACGCTTGATCCGGCTACCTGCCCATTCGACCACC
AAGCGAAACATCGCATCGAGCGAGCACGTACTCGGATGGAAGCCGGTCTTGTCGATCAGGATGATCTGGA
CGAAGAGCATCAGGGGCTCGCGCCAGCCGAACTGTTCGCCAGGCTCAAGGCGCGCATGCCCGACGGCGAG
GATCTCGTCGTGACCCATGGCGATGCCTGCTTGCCGAATATCATGGTGGAAAATGGCCGCTTTTCTGGAT
TCATCGACTGTGGCCGGCTGGGTGTGGCGGACCGCTATCAGGACATAGCGTTGGCTACCCGTGATATTGC
TGAAGAGCTTGGCGGCGAATGGGCTGACCGCTTCCTCGTGCTTTACGGTATCGCCGCTCCCGATTCGCAG
CGCATCGCCTTCTATCGCCTTCTTGACGAGTTCTTCTGAACGCGTTAAGTCGACAATCAACCTCTGGATT
ACAAAATTTGTGAAAGATTGACTGGTATTCTTAACTATGTTGCTCCTTTTACGCTATGTGGATACGCTGC
TTTAATGCCTTTGTATCATGCTATTGCTTCCCGTATGGCTTTCATTTTCTCCTCCTTGTATAAATCCTGG
TTGCTGTCTCTTTATGAGGAGTTGTGGCCCGTTGTCAGGCAACGTGGCGTGGTGTGCACTGTGTTTGCTG
ACGCAACCCCCACTGGTTGGGGCATTGCCACCACCTGTCAGCTCCTTTCCGGGACTTTCGCTTTCCCCCT
CCCTATTGCCACGGCGGAACTCATCGCCGCCTGCCTTGCCCGCTGCTGGACAGGGGCTCGGCTGTTGGGC
ACTGACAATTCCGTGGTGTTGTCGGGGAAATCATCGTCCTTTCCTTGGCTGCTCGCCTGTGTTGCCACCT
GGATTCTGCGCGGGACGTCCTTCTGCTACGTCCCTTCGGCCCTCAATCCAGCGGACCTTCCTTCCCGCGG
CCTGCTGCCGGCTCTGCGGCCTCTTCCGCGTCTTCGCCTTCGCCCTCAGACGAGTCGGATCTCCCTTTGG
GCCGCCTCCCCGCGTCGACTTTAAGACCAATGACTTACAAGGCAGCTGTAGATCTTAGCCACTTTTTAAA
AGAAAAGGGGGGACTGGAAGGGCTAATTCACTCCCAACGAAGACAAGATCTGCTTTTTGCTTGTACTGGG
TCTCTCTGGTTAGACCAGATCTGAGCCTGGGAGCTCTCTGGCTAACTAGGGAACCCACTGCTTAAGCCTC
AATAAAGCTTGCCTTGAGTGCTTCAAGTAGTGTGTGCCCGTCTGTTGTGTGACTCTGGTAACTAGAGATC
CCTCAGACCCTTTTAGTCAGTGTGGAAAATCTCTAGCAGTACGTATAGTAGTTCATGTCATCTTATTATT
CAGTATTTATAACTTGCAAAGAAATGAATATCAGAGAGTGAGAGGAACTTGTTTATTGCAGCTTATAATG
GTTACAAATAAAGCAATAGCATCACAAATTTCACAAATAAAGCATTTTTTTCACTGCATTCTAGTTGTGG
TTTGTCCAAACTCATCAATGTATCTTATCATGTCTGGCTCTAGCTATCCCGCCCCTAACTCCGCCCATCC
CGCCCCTAACTCCGCCCAGTTCCGCCCATTCTCCGCCCCATGGCTGACTAATTTTTTTTATTTATGCAGA
GGCCGAGGCCGCCTCGGCCTCTGAGCTATTCCAGAAGTAGTGAGGAGGCTTTTTTGGAGGCCTAGGGACG
TACCCAATTCGCCCTATAGTGAGTCGTATTACGCGCGCTCACTGGCCGTCGTTTTACAACGTCGTGACTG
GGAAAACCCTGGCGTTACCCAACTTAATCGCCTTGCAGCACATCCCCCTTTCGCCAGCTGGCGTAATAGC
GAAGAGGCCCGCACCGATCGCCCTTCCCAACAGTTGCGCAGCCTGAATGGCGAATGGG
[124 nt withheld, positions 5939-6062]
C
[91 nt withheld, positions 6064-6154]
A
[49 nt withheld, positions 6156-6204]
CCTTTGACGTTGGAGTCCACGTTCTTT
[37 nt withheld, positions 6232-6268]
ACCCTATCTCGGTCTATTCTTTTGATTTATAAGGGATTTTGCCGATTTCGGCCTATTGGTTAAAAAATGA
GCTGATTTAACAAAAATTTAACGCGAATTTTAACAAAATATTAACGCTTACAATTTAGGTGGCACTTTTC
GGGGAAATGTGCGCGGAACCCCTATTTGTTTATTTTTCTAAATACATTCAAATATGTATCCGCTCATGAG
ACAATAACCCTGATAAATGCTTCAATAATATTGAAAAAGGAAGAGTATGAGTATTCAACATTTCCGTGTC
GCCCTTATTCCCTTTTTTGCGGCATTTTGCCTTCCTGTTTTTGCTCACCCAGAAACGCTGGTGAAAGTAA
AAGATGCTGAAGATCAGTTGGGTGCACGAGTGGGTTACATCGAACTGGATCTCAACAGCGGTAAGATCCT
TGAGAGTTTTCGCCCCGAAGAACGTTTTCCAATGATGAGCACTTTTAAAGTTCTGCTATGTGGCGCGGTA
TTATCCCGTATTGACGCCGGGCAAGAGCAACTCGGTCGCCGCATACACTATTCTCAGAATGACTTGGTTG
AGTACTCACCAGTCACAGAAAAGCATCTTACGGATGGCATGACAGTAAGAGAATTATGCAGTGCTGCCAT
AACCATGAGTGATAACACTGCGGCCAACTTACTTCTGACAACGATCGGAGGACCGAAGGAGCTAACCGCT
TTTTTGCACAACATGGGGGATCATGTAACTCGCCTTGATCGTTGGGAACCGGAGCTGAATGAAGCCATAC
CAAACGACGAGCGTGACACCACGATGCCTGTAGCAATGGCAACAACGTTGCGCAAACTATTAACTGGCGA
ACTACTTACTCTAGCTTCCCGGCAACAATTAATAGACTGGATGGAGGCGGATAAAGTTGCAGGACCACTT
CTGCGCTCGGCCCTTCCGGCTGGCTGGTTTATTGCTGATAAATCTGGAGCCGGTGAGCGTGGGTCTCGCG
GTATCATTGCAGCACTGGGGCCAGATGGTAAGCCCTCCCGTATCGTAGTTATCTACACGACGGGGAGTCA
GGCAACTATGGATGAACGAAATAGACAGATCGCTGAGATAGGTGCCTCACTGATTAAGCATTGGTAACTG
TCAGACCAAGTTTACTCATATATACTTTAGATTGATTTAAAACTTCATTTTTAATTTAAAAGGATCTAGG
TGAAGATCCTTTTTGATAATCTCATGACCAAAATCCCTTAACGTGAGTTTTCGTTCCACTGAGCGTCAGA
CCCCGTAGAAAAGATCAAAGGATCTTCTTGAGATCCTTTTTTTCTGCGCGTAATCTGCTGCTTGCAAACA
AAAAAACCACCGCTACCAGCGGTGGTTTGTTTGCCGGATCAAGAGCTACCAACTCTTTTTCCGAAGGTAA
CTGGCTTCAGCAGAGCGCAGATACCAAATACTGTTCTTCTAGTGTAGCCGTAGTTAGGCCACCACTTCAA
GAACTCTGTAGCACCGCCTACATACCTCGCTCTGCTAATCCTGTTACCAGTGGCTGCTGCCAGTGGCGAT
AAGTCGTGTCTTACCGGGTTGGACTCAAGACGATAGTTACCGGATAAGGCGCAGCGGTCGGGCTGAACGG
GGGGTTCGTGCACACAGCCCAGCTTGGAGCGAACGACCTACACCGAACTGAGATACCTACAGCGTGAGCT
ATGAGAAAGCGCCACGCTTCCCGAAGGGAGAAAGGCGGACAGGTATCCGGTAAGCGGCAGGGTCGGAACA
GGAGAGCGCACGAGGGAGCTTCCAGGGGGAAACGCCTGGTATCTTTATAGTCCTGTCGGGTTTCGCCACC
TCTGACTTGAGCGTCGATTTTTGTGATGCTCGTCAGGGGGGCGGAGCCTATGGAAAAACGCCAGCAACGC
GGCCTTTTTACGGTTCCTGGCCTTTTGCTGGCCTTTTGCTCACATGTTCTTTCCTGCGTTATCCCCTGAT
TCTGTGGATAACCGTATTACCGCCTTTGAGTGAGCTGATACCGCTCGCCGCAGCCGAACGACCGAGCGCA
GCGAGTCAGTGAGCGAGGAAGCGGAAGAGCGCCCAATACGCAAACCGCCTCTCCCCGCGCGTTGGCCGAT
TCATTAATGCAGCTGGCACGACAGGTTTCCCGACTGGAAAGCGGGCAGTGAGCGCAACGCAATTAATGTG
AGTTAGCTCACTCATTAGGCACCCCAGGCTTTACACTTTATGCTTCCGGCTCGTATGTTGTGTGGAATTG
TGAGCGGATAACAATTTCACACAGGAAACAGCTATGACCATGATTACGCCAAGCGCGCAATTAACCCTCA
CTAAAGGGAACAAAAGCTGGAGCTGCAAGC
