Features (pLannotate 1.2.2; 28 found; start..end, strand, type, name):
    266..499     +  misc_feature   RRE: The Rev response element (RRE) of HIV-1 allows for Rev-dependent mRNA export from the nucleus to the cytoplasm.
    876..902     +  CDS            Rev (fragment): human immunodeficiency virus 1 (HIV-1) Rev protein; rev; enhances nuclear export of unspliced and incompletely spliced viral mRNAs
    912..1029    +  misc_feature   cPPT/CTS: central polypurine tract and central termination sequence of HIV-1
   1098..1309    +  promoter       EF-1α core promoter: core promoter for human elongation factor EF-1α
   1341..1403    +  CDS            3xFLAG: three tandem FLAG® epitope tags, followed by an enterokinase cleavage site
   1734..2759    +  CDS            ZFP64 (fragment): ZF64B_HUMAN - Also known as ZNF338 Experimental evidence at protein level: Swiss-Prot protein existence level 1. May be involved in transcriptional regulation. From Homo sapiens (Human).
   2826..2844    +  CDS            PuroR (fragment): puromycin N-acetyltransferase; pac from Streptomyces; confers resistance to puromycin
   2844..3635    +  CDS            neo: KKA2_KLEPN - Also known as kan, nptII. Experimental evidence at protein level: Swiss-Prot protein existence level 1. Resistance to kanamycin, neomycin, paromomycin, ribostamycin, butirosin and gentamicin B. From Klebsiella pneumoniae.
   3654..4242    +  misc_feature   WPRE: woodchuck hepatitis virus posttranscriptional regulatory element
   4293..4312    +  misc_feature   cPPT/CTS (fragment): central polypurine tract and central termination sequence of HIV-1
   4314..4547    +  LTR            3' LTR (ΔU3): self-inactivating 3' long terminal repeat (LTR) from HIV-1
   4625..4746    +  polyA_signal   SV40 poly(A) signal: SV40 polyadenylation signal
   4786..4921    +  rep_origin     SV40 ori: SV40 origin of replication
   4942..4960    -  promoter       T7 promoter: promoter for bacteriophage T7 RNA polymerase
   4968..5123    +  CDS            lacZα (fragment): LacZα fragment of β-galactosidase; lacZ fragment
   5128..5556    +  rep_origin     f1 ori (sequence partly withheld): f1 bacteriophage origin of replication; arrow indicates direction of (+) strand synthesis
   5609..5713    +  promoter       AmpR promoter: bla
   5714..6574    +  CDS            AmpR: β-lactamase; bla; confers resistance to ampicillin, carbenicillin, and related antibiotics
   6745..7333    +  rep_origin     ori: high-copy-number ColE1/pMB1/pBR322/pUC origin of replication
   7516..7608    +  CDS            lacI (fragment): lac repressor; lacI; The lac repressor binds to the lac operator to inhibit transcription in E. coli. This inhibition can be relieved by adding lactose or isopropyl-β-D-thiogalactopyranoside (IPTG).
   7621..7642    +  protein_bind   CAP binding site: CAP binding activates transcription in the presence of cAMP. E. coli catabolite activator protein
   7657..7687    +  promoter       lac promoter: promoter for the E. coli lac operon
   7695..7711    +  protein_bind   lac operator: The lac repressor binds to the lac operator to inhibit transcription in E. coli. This inhibition can be relieved by adding lactose or isopropyl-β-D-thiogalactopyranoside (IPTG). lac repressor encoded by lacI
   7756..7774    +  promoter       T3 promoter: promoter for bacteriophage T3 RNA polymerase
   7802..8028    +  promoter       RSV promoter: Rous sarcoma virus enhancer/promoter
   8029..8209    +  LTR            5' LTR (truncated): truncated 5' long terminal repeat (LTR) from HIV-1
   8256..8381    +  misc_feature   HIV-1 Ψ: packaging signal of human immunodeficiency virus type 1
   8365..120     +  CDS            HIV-1 gag (fragment) (across the origin): gag protein from human immunodeficiency virus 1; gag
>Addgene plasmid #118698 | LentiV_Neo_ZFP64_Delta_TAD | addgene full sequence | sequence record 230451 | Addgene NGS Result
AGTAGCAACCCTCTATTGTGTGCATCAAAGGATAGAGATAAAAGACACCAAGGAAGCTTTAGACAAGATA
GAGGAAGAGCAAAACAAAAGTAAGACCACCGCACAGCAAGCGGCCGCTGATCTTCAGACCTGGAGGAGGA
GATATGAGGGACAATTGGAGAAGTGAATTATATAAATATAAAGTAGTAAAAATTGAACCATTAGGAGTAG
CACCCACCAAGGCAAAGAGAAGAGTGGTGCAGAGAGAAAAAAGAGCAGTGGGAATAGGAGCTTTGTTCCT
TGGGTTCTTGGGAGCAGCAGGAAGCACTATGGGCGCAGCGTCAATGACGCTGACGGTACAGGCCAGACAA
TTATTGTCTGGTATAGTGCAGCAGCAGAACAATTTGCTGAGGGCTATTGAGGCGCAACAGCATCTGTTGC
AACTCACAGTCTGGGGCATCAAGCAGCTCCAGGCAAGAATCCTGGCTGTGGAAAGATACCTAAAGGATCA
ACAGCTCCTGGGGATTTGGGGTTGCTCTGGAAAACTCATTTGCACCACTGCTGTGCCTTGGAATGCTAGT
TGGAGTAATAAATCTCTGGAACAGATTTGGAATCACACGACCTGGATGGAGTGGGACAGAGAAATTAACA
ATTACACAAGCTTAATACACTCCTTAATTGAAGAATCGCAAAACCAGCAAGAAAAGAATGAACAAGAATT
ATTGGAATTAGATAAATGGGCAAGTTTGTGGAATTGGTTTAACATAACAAATTGGCTGTGGTATATAAAA
TTATTCATAATGATAGTAGGAGGCTTGGTAGGTTTAAGAATAGTTTTTGCTGTACTTTCTATAGTGAATA
GAGTTAGGCAGGGATATTCACCATTATCGTTTCAGACCCACCTCCCAACCCCGAGGGGACCCAGACCACA
ATTTTAAAAGAAAAGGGGGGATTGGGAGGTACAGTGCAGGGGAAAGAATAGTAGACATAATAGCAACAGA
CATACAAACTAAAGAATTACAAAAACAAATTACAAAAATTCAAAATTTTCGGGTTTATTACAGGGACAGC
AGAGATCCACTTTGGCGCCGGCTCGAGTGGCTCCGGTGCCCGTCAGTGGGCAGAGCGCACATCGCCCACA
GTCCCCGAGAAGTTGGGGGGAGGGGTCGGCAATTGAACCGGTGCCTAGAGAAGGTGGCGCGGGGTAAACT
GGGAAAGTGATGTCGTGTACTGGCTCCGCCTTTTTCCCGAGGGTGGGGGAGAACCGTATATAAGTGCAGT
AGTCGCCGTGAACGTTCTTTTTCGCAACGGGTTTGCCGCCAGAACACAGGTGTCGTGACGCGGGATCCGC
CACCATGGATTACAAAGACCATGACGGTGATTATAAAGATCATGATATCGATTACAAGGATGACGATGAC
AAGATGAACGCGAGCAGCGAGGGCGAGAGCTTCGCGGGCTCGGTGCAAATTCCAGGTGGCACAACGGTGC
TGGTGGAGCTGACTCCCGACATCCACATTTGTGGAATTTGTAAACAGCAGTTTAACAACCTGGATGCCTT
TGTAGCTCACAAGCAAAGTGGCTGCCAGCTGACAGGCACATCCGCAGCAGCCCCCAGCACGGTCCAGTTT
GTATCGGAGGAAACAGTGCCTGCCACCCAGACTCAGACCACCACCAGAACCATCACCTCGGAGACCCAGA
CAATCACAGTTTCAGCTCCAGAATTTGTTTTTGAACATGGCTATCAAACTTACCTGCCCACGGAAAGTAA
TGAAAACCAGACAGCCACTGTCATCTCTCTCCCTGCCAAGTCACGCACCAAAAAGCCCACAACACCACCT
GCTCAGAAAAGGCTTAACTGTTGCTATCCAGGTTGCCAATTCAAGACTGCTTATGGCATGAAGGACATGG
AGCGGCATTTAAAAATTCACACGGGAGACAAACCCCATAAGTGTGAAGTCTGTGGCAAGTGCTTTAGCCG
GAAAGACAAGCTGAAAACTCACATGCGGTGCCACACGGGCGTGAAGCCCTACAAGTGTAAGACGTGTGAC
TACGCCGCTGCCGACAGCAGCAGCCTCAACAAGCACCTGAGGATCCACTCGGACGAGCGGCCCTTCAAAT
GCCAGATCTGCCCCTACGCCAGCCGCAACTCCAGCCAGCTCACTGTCCACCTGCGATCCCACACGGGGGA
CGCCCCCTTCCAGTGCTGGCTCTGTAGCGCCAAGTTCAAAATCAGCTCGGACTTGAAAAGGCACATGCGG
GTGCACTCGGGGGAGAAGCCTTTCAAGTGCGAGTTCTGCAATGTCCGCTGCACCATGAAGGGGAACCTCA
AGTCGCACATCCGTATCAAGCACAGCGGGAATAACTTCAAGTGTCCTCATTGCGACTTCCTGGGTGACAG
CAAAGCCACCCTCCGGAAGCACAGCCGCGTGCACCAGTCGGAGCATCCTGAGAAGTGCTCGGAATGCAGC
TACTCCTGCTCCAGCAAGGCCGCCCTGCGCATCCACGAGCGTATCCACTGCACCGACCGCCCTTTCAAGT
GCAACTACTGCAGCTTCGACACCAAACAGCCCAGCAACCTGAGCAAGCACATGAAGAAGTTCCACGGGGA
CATGGTTAAGACTGAGGCTCTAGAGAGGAAGGACACCGGCAGGCAGAGCAGCCGGCAGGTGGCCAAGCTG
GATGCCAAGAAGAGTTTCCACTGCGATATATGCGATGCCTCCTTCATGCGGGAGGACTCGCTCCGCAGCC
ACAAGAGACAGCACAGTGAGTACAGTGAGGGCAGCGGCGCCACCAACTTCAGCCTGCTGAAGCAGGCCGG
CGACGTGGAGGAGAACCCCGGCCCCATGACCGAGTACAAGCCCATGATTGAACAAGATGGATTGCACGCA
GGTTCTCCGGCCGCTTGGGTGGAGAGGCTATTCGGCTATGACTGGGCACAACAGACAATCGGCTGCTCTG
ATGCCGCCGTGTTCCGGCTGTCAGCGCAGGGGCGCCCGGTTCTTTTTGTCAAGACCGACCTGTCCGGTGC
CCTGAATGAACTGCAGGACGAGGCAGCGCGGCTATCGTGGCTGGCCACGACGGGCGTTCCTTGCGCAGCT
GTGCTCGACGTTGTCACTGAAGCGGGAAGGGACTGGCTGCTATTGGGCGAAGTGCCGGGGCAGGATCTCC
TGTCATCTCACCTTGCTCCTGCCGAGAAAGTATCCATCATGGCTGATGCAATGCGGCGGCTGCATACGCT
TGATCCGGCTACCTGCCCATTCGACCACCAAGCGAAACATCGCATCGAGCGAGCACGTACTCGGATGGAA
GCCGGTCTTGTCGATCAGGATGATCTGGACGAAGAGCATCAGGGGCTCGCGCCAGCCGAACTGTTCGCCA
GGCTCAAGGCGCGCATGCCCGACGGCGAGGATCTCGTCGTGACCCATGGCGATGCCTGCTTGCCGAATAT
CATGGTGGAAAATGGCCGCTTTTCTGGATTCATCGACTGTGGCCGGCTGGGTGTGGCGGACCGCTATCAG
GACATAGCGTTGGCTACCCGTGATATTGCTGAAGAGCTTGGCGGCGAATGGGCTGACCGCTTCCTCGTGC
TTTACGGTATCGCCGCTCCCGATTCGCAGCGCATCGCCTTCTATCGCCTTCTTGACGAGTTCTTCTGAAC
GCGTTAAGTCGACAATCAACCTCTGGATTACAAAATTTGTGAAAGATTGACTGGTATTCTTAACTATGTT
GCTCCTTTTACGCTATGTGGATACGCTGCTTTAATGCCTTTGTATCATGCTATTGCTTCCCGTATGGCTT
TCATTTTCTCCTCCTTGTATAAATCCTGGTTGCTGTCTCTTTATGAGGAGTTGTGGCCCGTTGTCAGGCA
ACGTGGCGTGGTGTGCACTGTGTTTGCTGACGCAACCCCCACTGGTTGGGGCATTGCCACCACCTGTCAG
CTCCTTTCCGGGACTTTCGCTTTCCCCCTCCCTATTGCCACGGCGGAACTCATCGCCGCCTGCCTTGCCC
GCTGCTGGACAGGGGCTCGGCTGTTGGGCACTGACAATTCCGTGGTGTTGTCGGGGAAATCATCGTCCTT
TCCTTGGCTGCTCGCCTGTGTTGCCACCTGGATTCTGCGCGGGACGTCCTTCTGCTACGTCCCTTCGGCC
CTCAATCCAGCGGACCTTCCTTCCCGCGGCCTGCTGCCGGCTCTGCGGCCTCTTCCGCGTCTTCGCCTTC
GCCCTCAGACGAGTCGGATCTCCCTTTGGGCCGCCTCCCCGCGTCGACTTTAAGACCAATGACTTACAAG
GCAGCTGTAGATCTTAGCCACTTTTTAAAAGAAAAGGGGGGACTGGAAGGGCTAATTCACTCCCAACGAA
GACAAGATCTGCTTTTTGCTTGTACTGGGTCTCTCTGGTTAGACCAGATCTGAGCCTGGGAGCTCTCTGG
CTAACTAGGGAACCCACTGCTTAAGCCTCAATAAAGCTTGCCTTGAGTGCTTCAAGTAGTGTGTGCCCGT
CTGTTGTGTGACTCTGGTAACTAGAGATCCCTCAGACCCTTTTAGTCAGTGTGGAAAATCTCTAGCAGTA
CGTATAGTAGTTCATGTCATCTTATTATTCAGTATTTATAACTTGCAAAGAAATGAATATCAGAGAGTGA
GAGGAACTTGTTTATTGCAGCTTATAATGGTTACAAATAAAGCAATAGCATCACAAATTTCACAAATAAA
GCATTTTTTTCACTGCATTCTAGTTGTGGTTTGTCCAAACTCATCAATGTATCTTATCATGTCTGGCTCT
AGCTATCCCGCCCCTAACTCCGCCCATCCCGCCCCTAACTCCGCCCAGTTCCGCCCATTCTCCGCCCCAT
GGCTGACTAATTTTTTTTATTTATGCAGAGGCCGAGGCCGCCTCGGCCTCTGAGCTATTCCAGAAGTAGT
GAGGAGGCTTTTTTGGAGGCCTAGGGACGTACCCAATTCGCCCTATAGTGAGTCGTATTACGCGCGCTCA
CTGGCCGTCGTTTTACAACGTCGTGACTGGGAAAACCCTGGCGTTACCCAACTTAATCGCCTTGCAGCAC
ATCCCCCTTTCGCCAGCTGGCGTAATAGCGAAGAGGCCCGCACCGATCGCCCTTCCCAACAGTTGCGCAG
CCTGAATGGCGAATGGG
[124 nt withheld, positions 5128-5251]
C
[91 nt withheld, positions 5253-5343]
A
[49 nt withheld, positions 5345-5393]
CCTTTGACGTTGGAGTCCACGTTCTTT
[37 nt withheld, positions 5421-5457]
ACCCTATCTCGGTCTATTCTTTTGATTTATAAGGGATTTTGCCGATTTCGGCCTATTGGTTAAAAAATGA
GCTGATTTAACAAAAATTTAACGCGAATTTTAACAAAATATTAACGCTTACAATTTAGGTGGCACTTTTC
GGGGAAATGTGCGCGGAACCCCTATTTGTTTATTTTTCTAAATACATTCAAATATGTATCCGCTCATGAG
ACAATAACCCTGATAAATGCTTCAATAATATTGAAAAAGGAAGAGTATGAGTATTCAACATTTCCGTGTC
GCCCTTATTCCCTTTTTTGCGGCATTTTGCCTTCCTGTTTTTGCTCACCCAGAAACGCTGGTGAAAGTAA
AAGATGCTGAAGATCAGTTGGGTGCACGAGTGGGTTACATCGAACTGGATCTCAACAGCGGTAAGATCCT
TGAGAGTTTTCGCCCCGAAGAACGTTTTCCAATGATGAGCACTTTTAAAGTTCTGCTATGTGGCGCGGTA
TTATCCCGTATTGACGCCGGGCAAGAGCAACTCGGTCGCCGCATACACTATTCTCAGAATGACTTGGTTG
AGTACTCACCAGTCACAGAAAAGCATCTTACGGATGGCATGACAGTAAGAGAATTATGCAGTGCTGCCAT
AACCATGAGTGATAACACTGCGGCCAACTTACTTCTGACAACGATCGGAGGACCGAAGGAGCTAACCGCT
TTTTTGCACAACATGGGGGATCATGTAACTCGCCTTGATCGTTGGGAACCGGAGCTGAATGAAGCCATAC
CAAACGACGAGCGTGACACCACGATGCCTGTAGCAATGGCAACAACGTTGCGCAAACTATTAACTGGCGA
ACTACTTACTCTAGCTTCCCGGCAACAATTAATAGACTGGATGGAGGCGGATAAAGTTGCAGGACCACTT
CTGCGCTCGGCCCTTCCGGCTGGCTGGTTTATTGCTGATAAATCTGGAGCCGGTGAGCGTGGGTCTCGCG
GTATCATTGCAGCACTGGGGCCAGATGGTAAGCCCTCCCGTATCGTAGTTATCTACACGACGGGGAGTCA
GGCAACTATGGATGAACGAAATAGACAGATCGCTGAGATAGGTGCCTCACTGATTAAGCATTGGTAACTG
TCAGACCAAGTTTACTCATATATACTTTAGATTGATTTAAAACTTCATTTTTAATTTAAAAGGATCTAGG
TGAAGATCCTTTTTGATAATCTCATGACCAAAATCCCTTAACGTGAGTTTTCGTTCCACTGAGCGTCAGA
CCCCGTAGAAAAGATCAAAGGATCTTCTTGAGATCCTTTTTTTCTGCGCGTAATCTGCTGCTTGCAAACA
AAAAAACCACCGCTACCAGCGGTGGTTTGTTTGCCGGATCAAGAGCTACCAACTCTTTTTCCGAAGGTAA
CTGGCTTCAGCAGAGCGCAGATACCAAATACTGTTCTTCTAGTGTAGCCGTAGTTAGGCCACCACTTCAA
GAACTCTGTAGCACCGCCTACATACCTCGCTCTGCTAATCCTGTTACCAGTGGCTGCTGCCAGTGGCGAT
AAGTCGTGTCTTACCGGGTTGGACTCAAGACGATAGTTACCGGATAAGGCGCAGCGGTCGGGCTGAACGG
GGGGTTCGTGCACACAGCCCAGCTTGGAGCGAACGACCTACACCGAACTGAGATACCTACAGCGTGAGCT
ATGAGAAAGCGCCACGCTTCCCGAAGGGAGAAAGGCGGACAGGTATCCGGTAAGCGGCAGGGTCGGAACA
GGAGAGCGCACGAGGGAGCTTCCAGGGGGAAACGCCTGGTATCTTTATAGTCCTGTCGGGTTTCGCCACC
TCTGACTTGAGCGTCGATTTTTGTGATGCTCGTCAGGGGGGCGGAGCCTATGGAAAAACGCCAGCAACGC
GGCCTTTTTACGGTTCCTGGCCTTTTGCTGGCCTTTTGCTCACATGTTCTTTCCTGCGTTATCCCCTGAT
TCTGTGGATAACCGTATTACCGCCTTTGAGTGAGCTGATACCGCTCGCCGCAGCCGAACGACCGAGCGCA
GCGAGTCAGTGAGCGAGGAAGCGGAAGAGCGCCCAATACGCAAACCGCCTCTCCCCGCGCGTTGGCCGAT
TCATTAATGCAGCTGGCACGACAGGTTTCCCGACTGGAAAGCGGGCAGTGAGCGCAACGCAATTAATGTG
AGTTAGCTCACTCATTAGGCACCCCAGGCTTTACACTTTATGCTTCCGGCTCGTATGTTGTGTGGAATTG
TGAGCGGATAACAATTTCACACAGGAAACAGCTATGACCATGATTACGCCAAGCGCGCAATTAACCCTCA
CTAAAGGGAACAAAAGCTGGAGCTGCAAGCTTAATGTAGTCTTATGCAATACTCTTGTAGTCTTGCAACA
TGGTAACGATGAGTTAGCAACATGCCTTACAAGGAGAGAAAAAGCACCGTGCATGCCGATTGGTGGAAGT
AAGGTGGTACGATCGTGCCTTATTAGGAAGGCAACAGACGGGTCTGACATGGATTGGACGAACCACTGAA
TTGCCGCATTGCAGAGATATTGTATTTAAGTGCCTAGCTCGATACATAAACGGGTCTCTCTGGTTAGACC
AGATCTGAGCCTGGGAGCTCTCTGGCTAACTAGGGAACCCACTGCTTAAGCCTCAATAAAGCTTGCCTTG
AGTGCTTCAAGTAGTGTGTGCCCGTCTGTTGTGTGACTCTGGTAACTAGAGATCCCTCAGACCCTTTTAG
TCAGTGTGGAAAATCTCTAGCAGTGGCGCCCGAACAGGGACTTGAAAGCGAAAGGGAAACCAGAGGAGCT
CTCTCGACGCAGGACTCGGCTTGCTGAAGCGCGCACGGCAAGAGGCGAGGGGCGGCGACTGGTGAGTACG
CCAAAAATTTTGACTAGCGGAGGCTAGAAGGAGAGAGATGGGTGCGAGAGCGTCAGTATTAAGCGGGGGA
GAATTAGATCGCGATGGGAAAAAATTCGGTTAAGGCCAGGGGGAAAGAAAAAATATAAATTAAAACATAT
AGTATGGGCAAGCAGGGAGCTAGAACGATTCGCAGTTAATCCTGGCCTGTTAGAAACATCAGAAGGCTGT
AGACAAATACTGGGACAGCTACAACCATCCCTTCAGACAGGATCAGAAGAACTTAGATCATTATATAATA
C
